Addgene plasmid #19710: BacPAK GST-Uch37
Depositing lab: Joan Conaway & Ronald Conaway. Depositing organization: Stowers Institute for Medical Research. Publication: Proteasome recruitment and activation of the Uch37 deubiquitinating enzyme by Adrm1. Yao T, Song L, Xu W, DeMartino GN, Florens L, Swanson SK, Washburn MP, Conaway RC, Conaway JW, Cohen RE. Nat Cell Biol. 2006 Sep . 8(9):994-1002. 10.1038/ncb1460 PubMed 16906146.
Backbone
  Vector backbone: BacPAK8
  Backbone manufacturer: Clontech
  Backbone size w/o insert (bp): 5400
  Vector type: Insect Expression
Growth in bacteria
  Bacterial resistance: Ampicillin, 100 μg/mL
  Growth temperature: 37°C
  Growth strain: DH5alpha
  Copy number: Unknown
Gene/Insert
  Gene/Insert name: Uch37 (alt name: Uchl5)
  Species: H. sapiens (human)
  Insert size (bp): 1668
  GenBank ID: Uchl5
  Entrez Gene: UCHL5 (a.k.a. CGI-70, INO80R, UCH-L5, UCH37)
  Tag / fusion protein: His (N terminal on backbone); GST (N terminal on backbone)
  Cloning method: Restriction Enzyme; 5′ cloning site BamHI (not destroyed); 3′ cloning site EcoRI (not destroyed)
  Sequencing primers: 5′ Bac1; 3′ Bac2
Terms and licenses: Academic/Nonprofit Terms; Industry Terms: Not Available to Industry
How to cite: BacPAK GST-Uch37 was a gift from Joan Conaway & Ronald Conaway (Addgene plasmid # 19710 ; http://n2t.net/addgene:19710 ; RRID:Addgene_19710)
