[The description below was written by a language model from this plasmid's Addgene catalogue record.]
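Description:
BacPAK GST-Uch37 is an insect-cell expression construct built on the BacPAK8 backbone (about 5.4 kb without insert), a baculovirus transfer vector. Plasmids of this type are not expressed directly. They are propagated in E. coli, here under ampicillin selection, and then co-introduced into insect cells with baculoviral DNA, so that recombination moves the expression cassette into the viral genome and yields recombinant virus for protein production. The record gives no feature table and does not name the promoter, the replication origin or the copy number. BacPAK8-type transfer vectors generally rely on the strong, very late polyhedrin promoter flanked by viral homology regions, but this is not confirmed in the entry.

The payload is human Uch37 (also called UCHL5 or UCH-L5), a ubiquitin C-terminal hydrolase-family deubiquitinating enzyme, recorded as a 1668 bp insert cloned between BamHI and EcoRI sites, both of which are retained. The protein carries N-terminal His and GST tags, which the record lists as located on the backbone. This suggests a modified BacPAK8 that already carried the tag sequences, although their relative order and any protease cleavage site between tags and insert are not stated. The dual tags allow affinity purification on glutathione or metal-chelate resin, and GST also makes the fusion suitable as bait in pull-down binding assays.

The associated publication concerns recruitment of Uch37 to the proteasome and its activation by Adrm1. This fits use of the construct to produce recombinant GST-tagged Uch37 in baculovirus-infected insect cells for biochemical interaction and deubiquitinase activity studies.
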