>Addgene plasmid #19710 | BacPAK GST-Uch37 | addgene partial sequence | sequence record 25535 | pGEX-5 5'-GGGCTGGCAAGCCACGTTTGGTG-3'
CACCTCAATCGGACTGGTTCCGCGTGGATCCATGACGGGCAACGCCGGGGAGTGGTGCCTCATGGAAAGC
GACCCCGGGGTCTTCACCGAGCTCATTAAAGGATTCGGTTGCCGAGGAGCCCAAGTAGAAGAAATATGGA
GTTTAGAGCCTGAGAATTTTGAAAAATTAAAGCCAGTTCATGGGTTAATTTTTCTTTTCAAGTGGCAGCC
AGGAGAAGAACCAGCAGGCTCTGTGGTTCAGGACTCCCGACTTGACACGATATTTTTTGCTAAGCAGGTA
ATTAATAATGCTTGTGCTACTCAAGCCATAGTGAGTGTGTTACTGAACTGTACCCACCAGGATGTCCATT
TAGGCGAGACATTATCAGAGTTTAAAGAATTTTCACAAAGTTTTGATGCAGCTATGAAAGGCTTGGCACT
GAGCAATTCAGATGTGATTCGACAAGTACACAACAGTTTCGCCAGACAGCAAATGTTTGAATTTGATACG
AAGACATCAGCAAAAGAAGAAGATGCTTTTCACTTTGTCAGTTATGTTCCTGTTAATGGGAGACTGTATG
AATTAGATGGATTAAGAGAAGGACCGATTGATTTAGGTGCATGCAATCAAGATGATTGGATCGGGGCNTG
NNNCCCAAAANNCNNNAAAAGNCAAGCGGAGGNATCGNTATATGCTNNNNCTNAACAAANNCNNGGGCCN
AAAATGANTTTNNCCCAAAANAANTNTCNATTNNNGCACTGNGAGAGACCCCGGGCANCAGGAGNTATTN
TNTTCNCTTCGCCAATGCCAATCGTNTTTGAGGGANCCGATNAAGNCAGTGAATCGAGACTNTTCGCTCT
NGANTACTTNAACCGTACNCGAGACACAN
